LOCUS       Exported 5957 bp ds-DNA circular SYN 12-MAY-2021
DEFINITION  expresses NES-CRY2PHR-TevC of BLITz system.
ACCESSION   .
VERSION     .
KEYWORDS    pCMV-NES-CRY2PHR-TevC
SOURCE      synthetic DNA construct
  ORGANISM  synthetic DNA construct
REFERENCE   1 (bases 1 to 5957)
  AUTHORS   Lee D, Creed M, Jung K, Stefanelli T, Wendler DJ, Oh WC, Mignocchi
            NL, Luscher C, Kwon HB
  TITLE     Temporally precise labeling and control of neuromodulatory circuits
            in the mammalian brain.
  JOURNAL   Nat Methods. 2017 May;14(5):495-503. doi: 10.1038/nmeth.4234. Epub
            2017 Apr 3.
  PUBMED    28369042
REFERENCE   2 (bases 1 to 5957)
  AUTHORS   .
  TITLE     Direct Submission
  JOURNAL   Exported May 12, 2021 from SnapGene Server 1.1.58
            http://www.snapgene.com
FEATURES             Location/Qualifiers
     source          1..5957
                     /organism="synthetic DNA construct"
                     /mol_type="other DNA"
     promoter        1..978
                     /label=CMV IE94 promoter
                     /note="enhancer/promoter region of simian cytomegalovirus
                     major immediate early transcription unit IE94"
     promoter        1013..1031
                     /label=SP6 promoter
                     /note="promoter for bacteriophage SP6 RNA polymerase"
     primer_bind     1013..1030
                     /label=SP6
                     /note="SP6 promoter, forward primer"
     CDS             1072..1098
                     /codon_start=1
                     /product="nuclear export signal from the HIV Rev protein
                     (Fischer et al., 1995)"
                     /label=NES
                     /translation="LPPLERLTL"
     CDS             1108..2601
                     /codon_start=1
                     /product="N-terminal photolyase homology region of
                     Arabidopsis thaliana cryptochrome 2"
                     /label=CRY2PHR
                     /note="binds to CIB1 upon exposure to blue light (Kennedy
                     et al., 2010)"
                     /translation="MKMDKKTIVWFRRDLRIEDNPALAAAAHEGSVFPVFIWCPEEEGQ
                     FYPGRASRWWMKQSLAHLSQSLKALGSDLTLIKTHNTISAILDCIRVTGATKVVFNHLY
                     DPVSLVRDHTVKEKLVERGISVQSYNGDLLYEPWEIYCEKGKPFTSFNSYWKKCLDMSI
                     ESVMLPPPWRLMPITAAAEAIWACSIEELGLENEAEKPSNALLTRAWSPGWSNADKLLN
                     EFIEKQLIDYAKNSKKVVGNSTSLLSPYLHFGEISVRHVFQCARMKQIIWARDKNSEGE
                     ESADLFLRGIGLREYSRYICFNFPFTHEQSLLSHLRFFPWDADVDKFKAWRQGRTGYPL
                     VDAGMRELWATGWMHNRIRVIVSSFAVKFLLLPWKWGMKYFWDTLLDADLECDILGWQY
                     ISGSIPDGHELDRLDNPALQGAKYDPEGEYIRQWLPELARLPTEWIHHPWDAPLTVLKA
                     SGVELGTNYAKPIVDIDTARELLAKAISRTREAQIMIGAA"
     primer_bind     complement(2964..2983)
                     /label=T7
                     /note="T7 promoter, forward primer"
     promoter        complement(2965..2983)
                     /label=T7 promoter
                     /note="promoter for bacteriophage T7 RNA polymerase"
     polyA_signal    2988..3122
                     /label=SV40 poly(A) signal
                     /note="SV40 polyadenylation signal"
     primer_bind     complement(3012..3031)
                     /label=EBV-rev
                     /note="SV40 polyA terminator, reverse primer"
     primer_bind     3066..3085
                     /label=SV40pA-R
                     /note="SV40 polyA, reverse primer"
     primer_bind     complement(3235..3255)
                     /label=T3
                     /note="T3 promoter, forward primer"
     promoter        complement(3235..3253)
                     /label=T3 promoter
                     /note="promoter for bacteriophage T3 RNA polymerase"
     primer_bind     complement(3274..3290)
                     /label=M13 rev
                     /note="common sequencing primer, one of multiple similar
                     variants"
     primer_bind     complement(3274..3290)
                     /label=M13 Reverse
                     /note="In lacZ gene. Also called M13-rev"
     primer_bind     complement(3287..3309)
                     /label=M13/pUC Reverse
                     /note="In lacZ gene"
     protein_bind    3298..3314
                     /label=lac operator
                     /bound_moiety="lac repressor encoded by lacI"
                     /note="The lac repressor binds to the lac operator to
                     inhibit transcription in E. coli. This inhibition can be
                     relieved by adding lactose or
                     isopropyl-beta-D-thiogalactopyranoside (IPTG)."
     promoter        complement(3322..3352)
                     /label=lac promoter
                     /note="promoter for the E. coli lac operon"
     protein_bind    3367..3388
                     /label=CAP binding site
                     /bound_moiety="E. coli catabolite activator protein"
                     /note="CAP binding activates transcription in the presence
                     of cAMP."
     primer_bind     complement(3505..3522)
                     /label=L4440
                     /note="L4440 vector, forward primer"
     rep_origin      complement(3675..4263)
                     /direction=LEFT
                     /label=ori
                     /note="high-copy-number ColE1/pMB1/pBR322/pUC origin of
                     replication"
     primer_bind     complement(3755..3774)
                     /label=pBR322ori-F
                     /note="pBR322 origin, forward primer"
     CDS             complement(4434..5294)
                     /codon_start=1
                     /gene="bla"
                     /product="beta-lactamase"
                     /label=AmpR
                     /note="confers resistance to ampicillin, carbenicillin, and
                     related antibiotics"
                     /translation="MSIQHFRVALIPFFAAFCLPVFAHPETLVKVKDAEDQLGARVGYI
                     ELDLNSGKILESFRPEERFPMMSTFKVLLCGAVLSRIDAGQEQLGRRIHYSQNDLVEYS
                     PVTEKHLTDGMTVRELCSAAITMSDNTAANLLLTTIGGPKELTAFLHNMGDHVTRLDRW
                     EPELNEAIPNDERDTTMPVAMATTLRKLLTGELLTLASRQQLIDWMEADKVAGPLLRSA
                     LPAGWFIADKSGAGERGSRGIIAALGPDGKPSRIVVIYTTGSQATMDERNRQIAEIGAS
                     LIKHW"
     primer_bind     5057..5076
                     /label=Amp-R
                     /note="Ampicillin resistance gene, reverse primer"
     promoter        complement(5295..5399)
                     /gene="bla"
                     /label=AmpR promoter
     rep_origin      complement(5425..5880)
                     /direction=LEFT
                     /label=f1 ori
                     /note="f1 bacteriophage origin of replication; arrow
                     indicates direction of (+) strand synthesis"
     primer_bind     complement(5562..5583)
                     /label=F1ori-F
                     /note="F1 origin, forward primer"
     primer_bind     5774..5793
                     /label=F1ori-R
                     /note="F1 origin, reverse primer"
ORIGIN
        1 gccaattcaa tatggcgtat atggactcat gccaattcaa tatggtggat ctggacctgt
       61 gccaattcaa tatggcgtat atggactcgt gccaattcaa tatggtggat ctggacccca
      121 gccaattcaa tatggcggac ttggcaccat gccaattcaa tatggcggac ctggcactgt
      181 gccaactggg gaggggtcta cttggcacgg tgccaagttt gaggaggggt cttggccctg
      241 tgccaagtcc gccatattga attggcatgg tgccaataat ggcggccata ttggctatat
      301 gccaggatca atatataggc aatatccaat atggccctat gccaatatgg ctattggcca
      361 ggttcaatac tatgtattgg ccctatgcca tatagtattc catatatggg ttttcctatt
      421 gacgtagata gcccctccca atgggcggtc ccatatacca tatatggggc ttcctaatac
      481 cgcccatagc cactccccca ttgacgtcaa tggtctctat atatggtctt tcctattgac
      541 gtcatatggg cggtcctatt gacgtatatg gcgcctcccc cattgacgtc aattacggta
      601 aatggcccgc ctggctcaat gcccattgac gtcaatagga ccacccacca ttgacgtcaa
      661 tgggatggct cattgcccat tcatatccgt tctcacgccc cctattgacg tcaatgacgg
      721 taaatggccc acttggcagt acatcaatat ctattaatag taacttggca agtacattac
      781 tattggaagt acgccagggt acattggcag tactcccatt gacgtcaatg gcggtaaatg
      841 gcccgcgatg gctgccaagt acatccccat tgacgtcaat ggggaggggc aatgacgcaa
      901 atgggcgttc cattgacgta aatgggcggt aggcgtgcct aatgggaggt ctatataagc
      961 aatgctcgtt tagggaaccg ccattctgcc tggggacgtc ggagcaagct tgatttaggt
     1021 gacactatag aatacaagct acttgttctt tttgcaggat ccatgcttca acttcctcct
     1081 cttgaacgtc ttactctcga ggccaccatg aagatggaca aaaagactat agtttggttt
     1141 agaagagacc taaggattga ggataatcct gcattagcag cagctgctca cgaaggatct
     1201 gtttttcctg tcttcatttg gtgtcctgaa gaagaaggac agttttatcc tggaagagct
     1261 tcaagatggt ggatgaaaca atcacttgct cacttatctc aatccttgaa ggctcttgga
     1321 tctgacctca ctttaatcaa aacccacaac acgatttcag cgatcttgga ttgtatccgc
     1381 gttaccggtg ctacaaaagt cgtctttaac cacctctatg atcctgtttc gttagttcgg
     1441 gaccataccg taaaggagaa gctggtggaa cgtgggatct ctgtgcaaag ctacaatgga
     1501 gatctattgt atgaaccgtg ggagatatac tgcgaaaagg gcaaaccttt tacgagtttc
     1561 aattcttact ggaagaaatg cttagatatg tcgattgaat ccgttatgct tcctcctcct
     1621 tggcggttga tgccaataac tgcagcggct gaagcgattt gggcgtgttc gattgaagaa
     1681 ctagggctgg agaatgaggc cgagaaaccg agcaatgcgt tgttaactag agcttggtct
     1741 ccaggatgga gcaatgctga taagttacta aatgagttca tcgagaagca gttgatagat
     1801 tatgcaaaga acagcaagaa agttgttggg aattctactt cactactttc tccgtatctc
     1861 catttcgggg aaataagcgt cagacacgtt ttccagtgtg cccggatgaa acaaattata
     1921 tgggcaagag ataagaacag tgaaggagaa gaaagtgcag atctttttct taggggaatc
     1981 ggtttaagag agtattctcg gtatatatgt ttcaacttcc cgtttactca cgagcaatcg
     2041 ttgttgagtc atcttcggtt tttcccttgg gatgctgatg ttgataagtt caaggcctgg
     2101 agacaaggca ggaccggtta tccgttggtg gatgccggaa tgagagagct ttgggctacc
     2161 ggatggatgc ataacagaat aagagtgatt gtttcaagct ttgctgtgaa gtttcttctc
     2221 cttccatgga aatggggaat gaagtatttc tgggatacac ttttggatgc tgatttggaa
     2281 tgtgacatcc ttggctggca gtatatctct gggagtatcc ccgatggcca cgagcttgat
     2341 cgcttggaca atcccgcgtt acaaggcgcc aaatatgacc cagaaggtga gtacataagg
     2401 caatggcttc ccgagcttgc gagattgcca actgaatgga tccatcatcc atgggacgct
     2461 cctttaaccg tactcaaagc ttctggtgtg gaactcggaa caaactatgc gaaacccatt
     2521 gtagacatcg acacagctcg tgagctacta gctaaagcta tttcaagaac ccgtgaagca
     2581 cagatcatga tcggagcagc actgcaggag ctcggtggag gcggccgctc cggtggcggt
     2641 ggctctacta agagcatgtc cagcatggtg agcgatacta gctgtacctt cccatcatct
     2701 gacggaatct tctggaagca ctggattcag actaaggacg gccagtgtgg cagcccactg
     2761 gtgagcacac gagacggatt catcgtgggg attcacagcg cctccaactt tacaaacacc
     2821 aataactatt tcacctcagt gccaaagaac tttatggagc tgctgaccaa ccaggaggcc
     2881 cagcagtggg tgagcgggtg gcgcctgaac gccgattccg tgctgtgggg cgggcacaag
     2941 gtgtttatgg tgtgagctag cctccctata gtgagtcgta ttacgtagat ccagacatga
     3001 taagatacat tgatgagttt ggacaaacca caactagaat gcagtgaaaa aaatgcttta
     3061 tttgtgaaat ttgtgatgct attgctttat ttgtaaccat tataagctgc aataaacaag
     3121 ttaacaacaa caattgcatt cattttatgt ttcaggttca gggggaggtg tgggaggttt
     3181 tttaattcgc gtccgcggcg ccaatgcatt gggcccggta cccagctttt gttcccttta
     3241 gtgagggtta attgcgcgct tggcgtaatc atggtcatag ctgtttcctg tgtgaaattg
     3301 ttatccgctc acaattccac acaacatacg agccgggagc ataaagtgta aagcctgggg
     3361 tgcctaatga gtgagctaac tcacattaat tgcgttgcgc tcactgcccg ctttccagtc
     3421 gggaaacctg tcgtgccagc tgcattaatg aatcggccaa cgcgcgggga gaggcggttt
     3481 gcgtattggg cgctcttccg cttcctcgct cactgactcg ctgcgctcgg tcgttcggct
     3541 gcgggagcgg tatcagctca ctcaaaggcg gtaatacggt tatccacaga atcaggggat
     3601 aacgcaggaa agaacatgtg agcaaaaggc cagcaaaagg ccaggaaccg taaaaaggcc
     3661 gcgttgctgg cgtttttcca taggctccgc ccccctgacg agcatcacaa aaatcgacgc
     3721 tcaagtcaga ggtggcgaaa cccgacagga ctataaagat accaggcgtt tccccctgga
     3781 agctccctcg tgcgctctcc tgttccgacc ctgccgctta ccggatacct gtccgccttt
     3841 ctcccttcgg gaagcgtggc gctttctcat agctcacgct gtaggtatct cagttcggtg
     3901 taggtcgttc gctccaagct gggctgtgtg cacgaacccc ccgttcagcc cgaccgctgc
     3961 gccttatccg gtaactatcg tcttgagtcc aacccggtaa gacacgactt atcgccactg
     4021 gcagcagcca ctggtaacag gattagcaga gcgaggtatg taggcggtgc tacagagttc
     4081 ttgaagtggt ggcctaacta cggctacact agaagaacag tatttggtat ctgcgctctg
     4141 ctgaagccag ttaccttcgg aaaaagagtt ggtagctctt gatccggcaa acaaaccacc
     4201 gctggtagcg gtggtttttt tgtttgcaag cagcagatta cgcgcagaaa aaaaggatct
     4261 caagaagatc ctttgatctt ttctacgggg tctgacgctc agtggaacga aaactcacgt
     4321 taagggattt tggtcatgag attatcaaaa aggatcttca cctagatcct tttaaattaa
     4381 aaatgaagtt ttaaatcaat ctaaagtata tatgagtaaa cttggtctga cagttaccaa
     4441 tgcttaatca gtgaggcacc tatctcagcg atctgtctat ttcgttcatc catagttgcc
     4501 tgactccccg tcgtgtagat aactacgata cgggagggct taccatctgg ccccagtgct
     4561 gcaatgatac cgcgagaccc acgctcaccg gctccagatt tatcagcaat aaaccagcca
     4621 gccggaaggg ccgagcgcag aagtggtcct gcaactttat ccgcctccat ccagtctatt
     4681 aattgttgcc gggaagctag agtaagtagt tcgccagtta atagtttgcg caacgttgtt
     4741 gccattgcta caggcatcgt ggtgtcacgc tcgtcgtttg gtatggcttc attcagctcc
     4801 ggttcccaac gatcaaggcg agttacatga tcccccatgt tgtgcaaaaa agcggttagc
     4861 tccttcggtc ctccgatcgt tgtcagaagt aagttggccg cagtgttatc actcatggtt
     4921 atggcagcac tgcataattc tcttactgtc atgccatccg taagatgctt ttctgtgact
     4981 ggtgagtact caaccaagtc attctgagaa tagtgtatgc ggcgaccgag ttgctcttgc
     5041 ccggcgtcaa tacgggataa taccgcgcca catagcagaa ctttaaaagt gctcatcatt
     5101 ggaaaacgtt cttcggggcg aaaactctca aggatcttac cgctgttgag atccagttcg
     5161 atgtaaccca ctcgtgcacc caactgatct tcagcatctt ttactttcac cagcgtttct
     5221 gggtgagcaa aaacaggaag gcaaaatgcc gcaaaaaagg gaataagggc gacacggaaa
     5281 tgttgaatac tcatactctt cctttttcaa tattattgaa gcatttatca gggttattgt
     5341 ctcatgagcg gatacatatt tgaatgtatt tagaaaaata aacaaatagg ggttccgcgc
     5401 acatttcccc gaaaagtgcc acctaaattg taagcgttaa tattttgtta aaattcgcgt
     5461 taaatttttg ttaaatcagc tcatttttta accaataggc cgaaatcggc aaaatccctt
     5521 ataaatcaaa agaatagacc gagatagggt tgagtgttgt tccagtttgg aacaagagtc
     5581 cactattaaa gaacgtggac tccaacgtca aaggnnnnnn nnnnnnnnnn nnnnnnnnnn
     5641 nnnnnnnnnn nnnnnnnnnn nnntnnnnnn nnnnnnnnnn nnnnnnnnnn nnnnnnnnnn
     5701 nnnnnnnnnn nnnnnnnnnn nnnnnnnnnn nnnnnnnnnn nnnnnnnnnn nnnnngnnnn
     5761 nnnnnnnnnn nnnnnnnnnn nnnnnnnnnn nnnnnnnnnn nnnnnnnnnn nnnnnnnnnn
     5821 nnnnnnnnnn nnnnnnnnnn nnnnnnnnnn nnnnnnnnnn nnnnnnnnnn nnnnnnnnnn
     5881 cccattcgcc attcaggctg cgcaactgtt gggaagggcg atcggtgcgg gcctcttcgc
     5941 tattacgcca gtcgacc
//
