[The description below was written by a language model from this plasmid's Addgene catalogue record and the feature table of its GenBank file.]
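Description:
pCMV-NES-CRY2PHR-TevC is a mammalian expression plasmid built on the pSyc181 P2A empty vector backbone. It encodes one component of the BLITz system, a light-gated tool described in work on labeling and controlling neuromodulatory circuits in the mammalian brain. It is maintained in E. coli as a high-copy plasmid through a ColE1/pUC-type origin and selected with ampicillin via the bla (AmpR) gene. An f1 origin is also present and would allow single-stranded DNA production. The catalogue lists a total size of 5917 bp, whereas the held sequence record is 5957 bp.

The payload is a synthetic fusion of about 1.85 kb cloned between XhoI and NheI sites. The catalogue gives the promoter simply as CMV, and the feature table annotates it as the simian cytomegalovirus IE94 enhancer/promoter; transcripts are terminated by an SV40 polyadenylation signal. The open reading frame begins with a nuclear export signal from HIV Rev, which keeps the protein out of the nucleus. This is followed by CRY2PHR, the N-terminal photolyase homology region of Arabidopsis cryptochrome 2, which binds CIB1 on exposure to blue light. The TevC portion named in the title is not annotated in the feature table, but an unannotated stretch lies between the end of CRY2PHR and the T7 site where it would be expected. By its name it is presumably a C-terminal fragment of TEV protease, so that light-induced CRY2–CIB1 pairing could bring it to a complementary partner, though the record does not spell this out. SP6, T7 and T3 phage promoters flank the cassette, and residual lac promoter/operator elements and standard sequencing primer sites come from the cloning backbone.
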