Addgene plasmid #89877: pCMV-NES-CRY2PHR-TevC
Purpose: expresses NES-CRY2PHR-TevC of BLITz system
Depositing lab: Hyungbae Kwon. Depositing organization: Max Planck Florida Institute. Publication: Temporally precise labeling and control of neuromodulatory circuits in the mammalian brain. Lee D, Creed M, Jung K, Stefanelli T, Wendler DJ, Oh WC, Mignocchi NL, Luscher C, Kwon HB. Nat Methods. 2017 May;14(5):495-503. doi: 10.1038/nmeth.4234. Epub 2017 Apr 3. PubMed 28369042.
Backbone
  Vector backbone: pSyc181 P2A empty vector
  Total vector size (bp): 5917
  Vector type: Mammalian Expression
Growth in bacteria
  Bacterial resistance: Ampicillin, 100 μg/mL
  Growth temperature: 37°C
  Growth strain: DH5alpha
  Copy number: High Copy
Gene/Insert
  Gene/Insert name: NES-CRY2PHR-TevC (alt name: NES(nuclear exports sequence))
  Species: Synthetic
  Insert size (bp): 1848
  Promoter: CMV
  Cloning method: Restriction Enzyme; 5′ cloning site XhoI (unknown if destroyed); 3′ cloning site NheI (unknown if destroyed)
  Sequencing primers: 5′ CGC AAA TGG GCG GTA GGC GTG; 3′ CAG GAA ACA GCT ATG ACC
Terms and licenses: Academic/Nonprofit Terms; Industry Terms: Not Available to Industry
How to cite: pCMV-NES-CRY2PHR-TevC was a gift from Hyungbae Kwon (Addgene plasmid # 89877 ; http://n2t.net/addgene:89877 ; RRID:Addgene_89877)
